>Addgene plasmid #115351 | pFL-SV40-PACT 5'-UTR | addgene full sequence | sequence record 222011 | Addgene NGS Result
AGATCTGCGCAGCACCATGGCCTGAAATAACCTCTGAAAGAGGAACTTGGTTAGGTACCTTCTGAGGCGG
AAAGAACCAGCTGTGGAATGTGTGTCAGTTAGGGTGTGGAAAGTCCCCAGGCTCCCCAGCAGGCAGAAGT
ATGCAAAGCATGCATCTCAATTAGTCAGCAACCAGGTGTGGAAAGTCCCCAGGCTCCCCAGCAGGCAGAA
GTATGCAAAGCATGCATCTCAATTAGTCAGCAACCATAGTCCCGCCCCTAACTCCGCCCATCCCGCCCCT
AACTCCGCCCAGTTCCGCCCATTCTCCGCCCCATGGCTGACTAATTTTTTTTATTTATGCAGAGGCCGAG
GCCGCCTCGGCCTCTGAGCTATTCCAGAAGTAGTGAGGAGGCTTTTTTGGAGGCCTAGGCTTTTGCAAAA
AGCTTGCGAGGGGGCGTAGCCGGAGCTACGGCACCAAGGCTCCGCCCCCACCCTGCCTGCCCCCTCGCTG
GAGCAACGCAAGCAGGAGGCGGGGGAGTCGGAGGAGGTGGCGGCGCTGGAGCTCCTCCCGGGGACCAGCG
ACCCGGGGAGCGAGCACGTCGCTCCGCACCGCTCTTCCTCCAGCCGCTGAGCCGTCCCTTCTCGCCAAGC
TTGGCATTCCGGTACTGTTGGTAAAGCCACCATGGAAGACGCCAAAAACATAAAGAAAGGCCCGGCGCCA
TTCTATCCGCTGGAAGATGGAACCGCTGGAGAGCAACTGCATAAGGCTATGAAGAGATACGCCCTGGTTC
CTGGAACAATTGCTTTTACAGATGCACATATCGAGGTGGACATCACTTACGCTGAGTACTTCGAAATGTC
CGTTCGGTTGGCAGAAGCTATGAAACGATATGGGCTGAATACAAATCACAGAATCGTCGTATGCAGTGAA
AACTCTCTTCAATTCTTTATGCCGGTGTTGGGCGCGTTATTTATCGGAGTTGCAGTTGCGCCCGCGAACG
ACATTTATAATGAACGTGAATTGCTCAACAGTATGGGCATTTCGCAGCCTACCGTGGTGTTCGTTTCCAA
AAAGGGGTTGCAAAAAATTTTGAACGTGCAAAAAAAGCTCCCAATCATCCAAAAAATTATTATCATGGAT
TCTAAAACGGATTACCAGGGATTTCAGTCGATGTACACGTTCGTCACATCTCATCTACCTCCCGGTTTTA
ATGAATACGATTTTGTGCCAGAGTCCTTCGATAGGGACAAGACAATTGCACTGATCATGAACTCCTCTGG
ATCTACTGGTCTGCCTAAAGGTGTCGCTCTGCCTCATAGAACTGCCTGCGTGAGATTCTCGCATGCCAGA
GATCCTATTTTTGGCAATCAAATCATTCCGGATACTGCGATTTTAAGTGTTGTTCCATTCCATCACGGTT
TTGGAATGTTTACTACACTCGGATATTTGATATGTGGATTTCGAGTCGTCTTAATGTATAGATTTGAAGA
AGAGCTGTTTCTGAGGAGCCTTCAGGATTACAAGATTCAAAGTGCGCTGCTGGTGCCAACCCTATTCTCC
TTCTTCGCCAAAAGCACTCTGATTGACAAATACGATTTATCTAATTTACACGAAATTGCTTCTGGTGGCG
CTCCCCTCTCTAAGGAAGTCGGGGAAGCGGTTGCCAAGAGGTTCCATCTGCCAGGTATCAGGCAAGGATA
TGGGCTCACTGAGACTACATCAGCTATTCTGATTACACCCGAGGGGGATGATAAACCGGGCGCGGTCGGT
AAAGTTGTTCCATTTTTTGAAGCGAAGGTTGTGGATCTGGATACCGGGAAAACGCTGGGCGTTAATCAAA
GAGGCGAACTGTGTGTGAGAGGTCCTATGATTATGTCCGGTTATGTAAACAATCCGGAAGCGACCAACGC
CTTGATTGACAAGGATGGATGGCTACATTCTGGAGACATAGCTTACTGGGACGAAGACGAACACTTCTTC
ATCGTTGACCGCCTGAAGTCTCTGATTAAGTACAAAGGCTATCAGGTGGCTCCCGCTGAATTGGAATCCA
TCTTGCTCCAACACCCCAACATCTTCGACGCAGGTGTCGCAGGTCTTCCCGACGATGACGCCGGTGAACT
TCCCGCCGCCGTTGTTGTTTTGGAGCACGGAAAGACGATGACGGAAAAAGAGATCGTGGATTACGTCGCC
AGTCAAGTAACAACCGCGAAAAAGTTGCGCGGAGGAGTTGTGTTTGTGGACGAAGTACCGAAAGGTCTTA
CCGGAAAACTCGACGCAAGAAAAATCAGAGAGATCCTCATAAAGGCCAAGAAGGGCGGAAAGATCGCCGT
GTAATTCTAGAGCGGCCGCTTCGAGCAGACATGATAAGATACATTGATGAGTTTGGACAAACCACAACTA
GAATGCAGTGAAAAAAATGCTTTATTTGTGAAATTTGTGATGCTATTGCTTTATTTGTAACCATTATAAG
CTGCAATAAACAAGTTAACAACAACAATTGCATTCATTTTATGTTTCAGGTTCAGGGGGAGGTGTGGGAG
GTTTTTTAAAGCAAGTAAAACCTCTACAAATGTGGTAAAATCGATAAGGATCCAGGTGGCACTTTTCGGG
GAAATGTGCGCGGAACCCCTATTTGTTTATTTTTCTAAATACATTCAAATATGTATCCGCTCATGAGACA
ATAACCCTGATAAATGCTTCAATAATATTGAAAAAGGAAGAGTATGAGTATTCAACATTTCCGTGTCGCC
CTTATTCCCTTTTTTGCGGCATTTTGCCTTCCTGTTTTTGCTCACCCAGAAACGCTGGTGAAAGTAAAAG
ATGCTGAAGATCAGTTGGGTGCACGAGTGGGTTACATCGAACTGGATCTCAACAGCGGTAAGATCCTTGA
GAGTTTTCGCCCCGAAGAACGTTTTCCAATGATGAGCACTTTTAAAGTTCTGCTATGTGGCGCGGTATTA
TCCCGTATTGACGCCGGGCAAGAGCAACTCGGTCGCCGCATACACTATTCTCAGAATGACTTGGTTGAGT
ACTCACCAGTCACAGAAAAGCATCTTACGGATGGCATGACAGTAAGAGAATTATGCAGTGCTGCCATAAC
CATGAGTGATAACACTGCGGCCAACTTACTTCTGACAACGATCGGAGGACCGAAGGAGCTAACCGCTTTT
TTGCACAACATGGGGGATCATGTAACTCGCCTTGATCGTTGGGAACCGGAGCTGAATGAAGCCATACCAA
ACGACGAGCGTGACACCACGATGCCTGTAGCAATGGCAACAACGTTGCGCAAACTATTAACTGGCGAACT
ACTTACTCTAGCTTCCCGGCAACAATTAATAGACTGGATGGAGGCGGATAAAGTTGCAGGACCACTTCTG
CGCTCGGCCCTTCCGGCTGGCTGGTTTATTGCTGATAAATCTGGAGCCGGTGAGCGTGGGTCTCGCGGTA
TCATTGCAGCACTGGGGCCAGATGGTAAGCCCTCCCGTATCGTAGTTATCTACACGACGGGGAGTCAGGC
AACTATGGATGAACGAAATAGACAGATCGCTGAGATAGGTGCCTCACTGATTAAGCATTGGTAACTGTCA
GACCAAGTTTACTCATATATACTTTAGATTGATTTAAAACTTCATTTTTAATTTAAAAGGATCTAGGTGA
AGATCCTTTTTGATAATCTCATGACCAAAATCCCTTAACGTGAGTTTTCGTTCCACTGAGCGTCAGACCC
CGTAGAAAAGATCAAAGGATCTTCTTGAGATCCTTTTTTTCTGCGCGTAATCTGCTGCTTGCAAACAAAA
AAACCACCGCTACCAGCGGTGGTTTGTTTGCCGGATCAAGAGCTACCAACTCTTTTTCCGAAGGTAACTG
GCTTCAGCAGAGCGCAGATACCAAATACTGTTCTTCTAGTGTAGCCGTAGTTAGGCCACCACTTCAAGAA
CTCTGTAGCACCGCCTACATACCTCGCTCTGCTAATCCTGTTACCAGTGGCTGCTGCCAGTGGCGATAAG
TCGTGTCTTACCGGGTTGGACTCAAGACGATAGTTACCGGATAAGGCGCAGCGGTCGGGCTGAACGGGGG
GTTCGTGCACACAGCCCAGCTTGGAGCGAACGACCTACACCGAACTGAGATACCTACAGCGTGAGCTATG
AGAAAGCGCCACGCTTCCCGAAGGGAGAAAGGCGGACAGGTATCCGGTAAGCGGCAGGGTCGGAACAGGA
GAGCGCACGAGGGAGCTTCCAGGGGGAAACGCCTGGTATCTTTATAGTCCTGTCGGGTTTCGCCACCTCT
GACTTGAGCGTCGATTTTTGTGATGCTCGTCAGGGGGGCGGAGCCTATGGAAAAACGCCAGCAACGCGGC
CTTTTTACGGTTCCTGGCCTTTTGCTGGCCTTTTGCTCACATGGCTCGAC
Features (pLannotate 1.2.2; 7 found; start..end, strand, type, name):
     62..419     +  promoter       SV40 promoter: SV40 enhancer and early promoter
    662..2314    +  CDS            luciferase: firefly luciferase; luc+; enhanced luc+ version of the luciferase gene
   2345..2466    -  polyA_signal   SV40 poly(A) signal: SV40 polyadenylation signal
   2489..2557    -  CDS            large T antigen (fragment): large T antigen from SV40 (simian virus 40)
   2599..2703    +  promoter       AmpR promoter: bla
   2704..3564    +  CDS            AmpR: β-lactamase; bla; confers resistance to ampicillin, carbenicillin, and related antibiotics
   3735..4323    +  rep_origin     ori: high-copy-number ColE1/pMB1/pBR322/pUC origin of replication
