[The description below was written by a language model from this plasmid's Addgene catalogue record and pLannotate feature annotations shown in this document.]
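Description:
pFL-SV40-PACT 5'-UTR is a 4,390 bp mammalian expression reporter plasmid built on the pFL-SV40 backbone, designed to measure how the 5' untranslated region of human PACT (gene symbol PRKRA) influences expression of firefly luciferase. It is propagated in E. coli through a high-copy ColE1/pUC-type origin of replication and selected with ampicillin via a β-lactamase gene driven by its own bla promoter. No mammalian selection marker or eukaryotic episomal origin is annotated, which is consistent with use by transient transfection.

The reporter cassette begins with the SV40 enhancer and early promoter, which provides constitutive transcription in mammalian cells. It is followed by the luc+ version of the firefly luciferase coding sequence and an SV40 polyadenylation signal, with a short adjacent fragment of SV40 large T antigen that is a remnant of the viral polyadenylation region rather than a functional gene. The 201 bp PACT 5'-UTR is not called out in the automated feature table, but the unannotated gap between the end of the promoter and the luciferase start codon is large enough to hold it, matching the expected position for a leader sequence on the reporter mRNA.

Because transcription comes from a heterologous viral promoter, changes in luciferase activity relative to a control reporter can be attributed largely to post-transcriptional effects mediated by the PACT leader. The associated work concerns translational control of PACT by the RNA helicase DDX3 in antiviral innate immunity, so the plasmid serves as a readout of 5'-UTR-dependent translation efficiency in that setting.
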