Addgene plasmid #115351: pFL-SV40-PACT 5'-UTR
Purpose: firefly luciferase (Fluc) reporter containing the 5’-UTR of PACT
Depositing lab: Ming-Chih Lai. Depositing organization: Chang Gung University. Publication: DDX3 functions in antiviral innate immunity through translational control of PACT. Lai MC, Sun HS, Wang SW, Tarn WY. FEBS J. 2016 Jan;283(1):88-101. doi: 10.1111/febs.13553. Epub 2015 Oct 31. PubMed 26454002.
Backbone
  Vector backbone: pFL-SV40
  Total vector size (bp): 4390
  Vector type: Mammalian Expression, Luciferase
Growth in bacteria
  Bacterial resistance: Ampicillin, 100 μg/mL
  Growth temperature: 37°C
  Growth strain: DH5alpha
  Copy number: Unknown
Gene/Insert
  Gene/Insert name: PACT 5'-UTR
  Species: H. sapiens (human)
  Insert size (bp): 201
  Entrez Gene: PRKRA (a.k.a. DYT16, HSD14, PACT, RAX)
Terms and licenses: Academic/Nonprofit Terms; Industry Terms: Not Available to Industry
How to cite: pFL-SV40-PACT 5'-UTR was a gift from Ming-Chih Lai (Addgene plasmid # 115351 ; http://n2t.net/addgene:115351 ; RRID:Addgene_115351)
